>Addgene plasmid #232622 | pSG7163 pLIBT7_SNAPtag-3C-8His | addgene full sequence | sequence record 468942 | Addgene NGS Result
TATTTTCTCCTTACGCATCTGTGCGGTATTTCACACCGCAATGGTGCACTCTCAGTACAATCTGCTCTGA
TGCCGCATAGTTAAGCCAGTATACACTCCGCTATCGCTACGTGACTGGGTCATGGCTGCGCCCCGACACC
CGCCAACACCCGCTGACGCGCCCTGACGGGCTTGTCTGCTCCCGGCATCCGCTTACAGACAAGCTGTGAC
CGTCTCCGGGAGCTGCATGTGTCAGAGGTTTTCACCGTCATCACCGAAACGCGCGAGGCAGCTGCGGTAA
AGCTCATCAGCGTGGTCGTGAAGCGATTCACAGATGTCTGCCTGTTCATCCGCGTCCAGCTCGTTGAGTT
TCTCCAGAAGCGTTAATGTCTGGCTTCTGATAAAGCGGGCCATGTTAAGGGCGGTTTTTTCCTGTTTGGT
CACTGATGCCTCCGTGTAAGGGGGATTTCTGTTCATGGGGGTAATGATACCGATGAAACGAGAGAGGATG
CTCACGATACGGGTTACTGATGATGAACATGCCCGGTTACTGGAACGTTGTGAGGGTAAACAACTGGCGG
TATGGATGCGGCGGGACCAGAGAAAAATCACTCAGGGTCAATGCCAGCGCTTCGTTAATACAGATGTAGG
TGTTCCACAGGGTAGCCAGCAGCATCCTGCGATGCAGATCCGGAACATAATGGTGCAGGGCGCTGACTTC
CGCGTTTCCAGACTTTACGAAACACGGAAACCGAAGACCATTCATGTTGTTGCTCAGGTCGCAGACGTTT
TGCAGCAGCAGTCGCTTCACGTTCGCTCGCGTATCGGTGATTCATTCTGCTAACCAGTAAGGCAACCCCG
CCAGCCTAGCCGGGTCCTCAACGACAGGAGCACGATCATGCGCACCCGTGGGGCCGCCATGCCGGCGATA
ATGGCCTGCTTCTCGCCGAAACGTTTGGTGGCGGGACCAGTGACGAAGGCTTGAGCGAGGGCGTGCAAGA
TTCCGAATACCGCAAGCGACAGGCCGATCATCGTCGCGCTCCAGCGAAAGCGGTCCTCGCCGAAAATGAC
CCAGAGCGCTGCCGGCACCTGTCCTACGAGTTGCATGATAAAGAAGACAGTCATAAGTGCGGCGACGATA
GTCATGCCCCGCGCCCACCGGAAGGAGCTGACTGGGTTGAAGGCTCTCAAGGGCATCGGTCGAGATCCCG
GTGCCTAATGAGTGAGCTAACTTACATTAATTGCGTTGCGCTCACTGCCCGCTTTCCAGTCGGGAAACCT
GTCGTGCCAGCTGCATTAATGAATCGGCCAACGCGCGGGGAGAGGCGGTTTGCGTATTGGGCGCCAGGGT
GGTTTTTCTTTTCACCAGTGAGACGGGCAACAGCTGATTGGCGTTGCCACCTCCAGTCTGGCCCTGAGAG
AGTTGCAGCAAGCGGTCCACGCTGGTTTGCCCCAGCAGGCGAAAATCCTGTTTGATGGTGGTTAACGGCG
GGATATAACATGAGCTGTCTTCGGTATCGTCGTATCCCACTACCGAGATATCCGCACCAACGCGCAGCCC
GGACTCGGTAATGGCGCGCATTGCGCCCAGCGCCATCTGATCGTTGGCAACCAGCATCGCAGTGGGAACG
ATGCCCTCATTCAGCATTTGCATGGTTTGTTGAAAACCGGACATGGCACTCCAGTCGCCTTCCCGTTCCG
CTATCGGCTGAATTTGATTGCGAGTGAGATATTTATGCCAGCCAGCCAGACGCAGACGCGCCGAGACAGA
ACTTAATGGGCCCGCTAACAGCGCGATTTGCTGGTGACCCAATGCGACCAGATGCTCCACGCCCAGTCGC
GTACCGTCTTCATGGGAGAAAATAATACTGTTGATGGGTGTCTGGTCAGAGACATCAAGAAATAACGCCG
GAACATTAGTGCAGGCAGCTTCCACAGCAATGGCATCCTGGTCATCCAGCGGATAGTTAATGATCAGCCC
ACTGACGCGTTGCGCGAGAAGATTGTGCACCGCCGCTTTACAGGCTTCGACGCCGCTTCGTTCTACCATC
GACACCACCACGCTGGCACCCAGTTGATCGGCGCGAGATTTAATCGCCGCGACAATTTGCGACGGCGCGT
GCAGGGCCAGACTGGAGGTGGCAACGCCAATCAGCAACGACTGTTTGCCCGCCAGTTGTTGTGCCACGCG
GTTGGGAATGTAATTCAGCTCCGCCATCGCCGCTTCCACTTTTTCCCGCGTTTTCGCAGAAACGTGGCTG
GCCTGGTTCACCACGCGGGAAACGGTCTGATAAGAGACACCGGCATACTCTGCGACATCGTATAACGTTA
CTGGTTTCACATTCACCACCCTGAATTGACTCTCTTCCGGGCGCTATCATACCATACCGCGAAAGGTTTT
GCGCCATTCGATGGTGTCCGGGATCTCGACGCTCTCCCTTATGCGACTCCTGCATTAGGAAGCAGCCCAG
TAGTAGGTTGAGGCCGTTGAGCACCGCCGCCGCAAGGAATGGTGCATGCAAGGAGATGGCGCCCAACAGT
CCCCCGGCCACGGGGCCTGCCACCATACCCACGCCGAAACAAGCGCTCATGAGCCCGAAGCTCTTCCCGA
TAATACGACTCACTATAGGGGAATTGTGAGCGGATAACAATTCCCCTCTAGAAATAATTTTGTTTAACTT
TAAGAAGGAGATATAACCATGGACAAAGATTGCGAAATGAAACGTACCACCCTGGATAGCCCGCTGGGCA
AACTGGAACTGAGCGGCTGCGAACAGGGCCTGCATGAAATTAAACTGCTGGGTAAAGGCACCAGCGCGGC
CGATGCGGTTGAAGTTCCGGCCCCGGCCGCCGTGCTGGGTGGTCCGGAACCGCTGATGCAGGCGACCGCG
TGGCTGAACGCGTATTTTCATCAGCCGGAAGCGATTGAAGAATTTCCGGTTCCGGCGCTGCATCATCCGG
TGTTTCAGCAGGAGAGCTTTACCCGTCAGGTGCTGTGGAAACTGCTGAAAGTGGTTAAATTTGGCGAAGT
GATTAGCTATCAGCAGCTGGCGGCCCTGGCGGGTAATCCGGCGGCCACCGCCGCCGTTAAAACCGCGCTG
AGCGGTAACCCGGTGCCGATTCTGATTCCGTGCCATCGTGTGGTTAGCTCTAGCGGTGCGGTTGGCGGTT
ATGAAGGTGGTCTGGCGGTGAAAGAGTGGCTGCTGGCCCATGAAGGTCATCGTCTGGGTAAACCGGGTCT
GGGATCCCTGGAAGTTCTGTTCCAGGGGCCCCACCATCACCATCACCATCACCATTAAGCTAGCATAACC
CCTTGGGGCCTCTAAACGGGTCTTGAGGGGTTTTTTGGGGACCGGAAG
[113 nt withheld, positions 3339-3451]
C
[91 nt withheld, positions 3453-3543]
A
[49 nt withheld, positions 3545-3593]
CCTTTGACGTTGGAGTCCACGTTCTTT
[37 nt withheld, positions 3621-3657]
ACCCTATCTCGGTCTATTCTTTTGATTTATAAGGGATTTTGCCGATTTCGGCCTATTGGTTAAAAAATGA
GCTGATTTAACAAAAATTTAACGCGAATTTTAACAAAATATTAACGCTTACAATTTAGGTGGCACTTTTC
GGGGAAATGTGCGCGGAACCCCTATTTGTTTATTTTTCTAAATACATTCAAATATGTATCCGCTCATGAG
ACAATAACCCTGATAAATGCTTCAATAATATTGAAAAAGGAAGAGTATGAGTATTCAACATTTCCGTGTC
GCCCTTATTCCCTTTTTTGCGGCATTTTGCCTTCCTGTTTTTGCTCACCCAGAAACGCTGGTGAAAGTAA
AAGATGCTGAAGATCAGTTGGGTGCACGGGTGGGTTACATCGAACTGGATCTCAACAGCGGTAAGATCCT
TGAGAGTTTTCGCCCCGAAGAACGTTTTCCAATGATGAGCACTTTTAAAGTTCTGCTATGTGGCGCGGTA
TTATCCCGTATTGACGCCGGGCAAGAGCAACTCGGTCGCCGCATACACTATTCTCAGAATGACTTGGTTG
AGTACTCACCAGTCACAGAAAAGCATCTTACGGATGGCATGACAGTAAGAGAATTATGCAGTGCTGCCAT
AACCATGAGTGATAACACTGCGGCCAACTTACTTCTGACAACGATCGGAGGACCGAAGGAGCTAACCGCT
TTTTTGCACAACATGGGGGATCATGTAACTCGCCTTGATCGTTGGGAACCGGAGCTGAATGAAGCCATAC
CAAACGACGAGCGTGACACCACGATGCCTGCAGCAATGGCAACAACGTTGCGCAAACTATTAACTGGCGA
ACTACTTACTCTAGCTTCCCGGCAACAATTAATAGACTGGATGGAGGCGGATAAAGTTGCAGGACCACTT
CTGCGCTCGGCCCTTCCGGCTGGCTGGTTTATTGCTGATAAATCTGGAGCCGGTGAGCGTGGGTCCCGCG
GTATCATTGCAGCACTGGGGCCAGATGGTAAGCCCTCCCGTATCGTAGTTATCTACACGACGGGGAGTCA
GGCAACTATGGATGAACGAAATAGACAGATCGCTGAGATAGGTGCCTCACTGATTAAGCATTGGTAACTG
TCAGACCAAGTTTACTCATATATACTTTAGATTGATTTAAAACTTCATTTTTAATTTAAAAGGATCTAGG
TGAAGATCCTTTTTGATAATCTCATGACCAAAATCCCTTAACGTGAGTTTTCGTTCCACTGAGCGTCAGA
CCCCGTAGAAAAGATCAAAGGATCTTCTTGAGATCCTTTTTTTCTGCGCGTAATCTGCTGCTTGCAAACA
AAAAAACCACCGCTACCAGCGGTGGTTTGTTTGCCGGATCAAGAGCTACCAACTCTTTTTCCGAAGGTAA
CTGGCTTCAGCAGAGCGCAGATACCAAATACTGTCCTTCTAGTGTAGCCGTAGTTAGGCCACCACTTCAA
GAACTCTGTAGCACCGCCTACATACCTCGCTCTGCTAATCCTGTTACCAGTGGCTGCTGCCAGTGGCGAT
AAGTCGTGTCTTACCGGGTTGGACTCAAGACGATAGTTACCGGATAAGGCGCAGCGGTCGGGCTGAACGG
GGGGTTCGTGCACACAGCCCAGCTTGGAGCGAACGACCTACACCGAACTGAGATACCTACAGCGTGAGCT
ATGAGAAAGCGCCACGCTTCCCGAAGGGAGAAAGGCGGACAGGTATCCGGTAAGCGGCAGGGTCGGAACA
GGAGAGCGCACGAGGGAGCTTCCAGGGGGAAACGCCTGGTATCTTTATAGTCCTGTCGGGTTTCGCCACC
TCTGACTTGAGCGTCGATTTTTGTGATGCTCGTCAGGGGGGCGGAGCCTATGGAAAAACGCCAGCAACGC
GGCCTTTTTACGGTTCCTGGCCTTTTGCTGGCCTTTTGCTCACATGTTCTTTCCTGCGTTATCCCCTGAT
TCTGTGGATAACCGTATTACCGCCTTTGAGTGAGCTGATACCGCTCGCCGCAGCCGAACGACCGAGCGCA
GCGAGTCAGTGAGAGAGGAAGCGGATGAGCGCCTGATGCGG
Features (pLannotate 1.2.2; 18 found; start..end, strand, type, name):
    232..423     -  CDS            rop: Rop protein, which maintains plasmids at low copy number; rop
    440..820     +  CDS            YPB1_ECOLX: Protein predicted: Swiss-Prot protein existence level 4. From Escherichia coli.
    892..1183    -  CDS            TcR (fragment): tetracycline efflux protein; tet; confers resistance to tetracycline
   1198..1219    -  protein_bind   CAP binding site: CAP binding activates transcription in the presence of cAMP. E. coli catabolite activator protein
   1232..2320    -  CDS            lacI: lac repressor; lacI; The lac repressor binds to the lac operator to inhibit transcription in E. coli. This inhibition can be relieved by adding lactose or isopropyl-β-D-thiogalactopyranoside (IPTG).
   2321..2398    -  promoter       lacI promoter: lacI
   2406..2580    -  CDS            TcR (fragment): tetracycline efflux protein; tet; confers resistance to tetracycline
   2591..2609    +  promoter       T7 promoter: promoter for bacteriophage T7 RNA polymerase
   2610..2634    +  protein_bind   lac operator: The lac repressor binds to the lac operator to inhibit transcription in E. coli. This inhibition can be relieved by adding lactose or isopropyl-β-D-thiogalactopyranoside (IPTG). lac repressor encoded by lacI
   2649..2671    +  RBS            RBS: efficient ribosome binding site from bacteriophage T7 gene 10 (Olins and Rangwala, 1989)
   2679..3224    +  CDS            SNAP-tag®: human O6-alkylguanine-DNA-alkyltransferase variant that forms covalent bonds with benzylguanine derivatives optimized for bacterial expression
   3252..3275    +  CDS            8xHis: 8xHis affinity tag
   3280..3327    +  terminator     T7 terminator: transcription terminator for bacteriophage T7 RNA polymerase
   3339..3783    +  rep_origin     f1 ori (sequence partly withheld): f1 bacteriophage origin of replication; arrow indicates direction of (+) strand synthesis
   3809..3913    +  promoter       AmpR promoter: bla
   3914..4774    +  CDS            AmpR: β-lactamase; bla; confers resistance to ampicillin, carbenicillin, and related antibiotics
   4945..5533    +  rep_origin     ori: high-copy-number ColE1/pMB1/pBR322/pUC origin of replication
   5719..130     -  misc_feature   bom (across the origin): basis of mobility region from pBR322
