[The description below was written by a language model from this plasmid's Addgene catalogue record and pLannotate feature annotations shown in this document.]
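Description:
pSG7163 pLIBT7_SNAPtag-3C-8His is a bacterial expression plasmid of about 5.7 kb, built on the pLIBT7 backbone for producing recombinant SNAP-tag protein in E. coli. It replicates from a ColE1/pMB1-type origin and is selected with ampicillin through the β-lactamase gene and its own promoter. The catalogue lists it as high copy, although the feature table also shows a rop gene and the pBR322 bom region, elements typical of pET-like backbones that tend to moderate copy number. An f1 phage origin is present as well, along with leftover fragments of the tetracycline resistance gene that are not expected to be functional.

The payload is a synthetic SNAP-tag coding sequence, an engineered variant of human O6-alkylguanine-DNA alkyltransferase that reacts covalently with benzylguanine derivatives, here in a form optimised for bacterial expression. It is followed at the C terminus by a 3C protease recognition site and an eight-histidine tag. The 3C site is stated in the catalogue entry but not annotated separately; it presumably lies in the short gap between the SNAP-tag and 8xHis features. Transcription is driven by a T7 promoter controlled by an adjacent lac operator, translation starts from the T7 gene 10 ribosome binding site, and a T7 terminator closes the cassette. A plasmid-borne lacI gene supplies the repressor, so expression is IPTG-inducible in hosts that provide T7 RNA polymerase. The depositor notes three substitutions in LacI (AVK312-314TGG) that are not known to affect function.

The design supports purification of SNAP-tag by metal-affinity chromatography, with optional removal of the His tag by 3C protease cleavage.
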