Addgene plasmid #232622: pSG7163 pLIBT7_SNAPtag-3C-8His
Purpose: Expression vector for SNAPtag (carboxy terminal 3C-8His tag)
Depositing lab: Stephan Gruber. Depositing organization: Universite de Lausanne (UNIL).
Backbone
  Vector backbone: pLIBT7
  Backbone size w/o insert (bp): 5151
  Total vector size (bp): 5726
  Vector type: Bacterial Expression
Growth in bacteria
  Bacterial resistance: Ampicillin, 100 μg/mL
  Growth temperature: 37°C
  Growth strain: DH5alpha
  Copy number: High Copy
Gene/Insert
  Gene/Insert name: SNAPtag-3C-8His
  Species: Synthetic
  Insert size (bp): 596
  Tag / fusion protein: 3C-8His (C terminal on insert)
Terms and licenses: Academic/Nonprofit Terms; Industry Terms: Not Available to Industry
Depositor comments: Please note: This plasmid contains AVK312-314TGG mutations in LacI. These mutations are not known to impact plasmid function.
How to cite: pSG7163 pLIBT7_SNAPtag-3C-8His was a gift from Stephan Gruber (Addgene plasmid # 232622 ; http://n2t.net/addgene:232622 ; RRID:Addgene_232622)
